>Addgene plasmid #113972 | sgiRFP1 | depositor full sequence | sequence record 215182 | sgiRFP1 sequence 3020 bps
CTGAAGCCAGTTACCTTCGGAAAAAGAGTTGGTAGCTCTTGATCCGGCAAACAAACCACCGCTGGTAGCG
GTGGTTTTTTTGTTTGCAAGCAGCAGATTACGCGCAGAAAAAAAGGATCTCAAGAAGATCCTTTGATCTT
TTCTACGGGGTCTGACGCTCAGTGGAACGAAAACTCACGTTAAGGGATTTTGGTCATGAGATTATCAAAA
AGGATCTTCACCTAGATCCTTTTAAATTAAAAATGAAGTTTTAAATCAATCTAAAGTATATATGAGTAAA
CTTGGTCTGACAGTTACCAATGCTTAATCAGTGAGGCACCTATCTCAGCGATCTGTCTATTTCGTTCATC
CATAGTTGCCTGACTCCCCGTCGTGTAGATAACTACGATACGGGAGGGCTTACCATCTGGCCCCAGTGCT
GCAATGATACCGCGAGACCCACGCTCACCGGCTCCAGATTTATCAGCAATAAACCAGCCAGCCGGAAGGG
CCGAGCGCAGAAGTGGTCCTGCAACTTTATCCGCCTCCATCCAGTCTATTAATTGTTGCCGGGAAGCTAG
AGTAAGTAGTTCGCCAGTTAATAGTTTGCGCAACGTTGTTGCCATTGCTACAGGCATCGTGGTGTCACGC
TCGTCGTTTGGTATGGCTTCATTCAGCTCCGGTTCCCAACGATCAAGGCGAGTTACATGATCCCCCATGT
TGTGCAAAAAAGCGGTTAGCTCCTTCGGTCCTCCGATCGTTGTCAGAAGTAAGTTGGCCGCAGTGTTATC
ACTCATGGTTATGGCAGCACTGCATAATTCTCTTACTGTCATGCCATCCGTAAGATGCTTTTCTGTGACT
GGTGAGTACTCAACCAAGTCATTCTGAGAATAGTGTATGCGGCGACCGAGTTGCTCTTGCCCGGCGTCAA
TACGGGATAATACCGCGCCACATAGCAGAACTTTAAAAGTGCTCATCATTGGAAAACGTTCTTCGGGGCG
AAAACTCTCAAGGATCTTACCGCTGTTGAGATCCAGTTCGATGTAACCCACTCGTGCACCCAACTGATCT
TCAGCATCTTTTACTTTCACCAGCGTTTCTGGGTGAGCAAAAACAGGAAGGCAAAATGCCGCAAAAAAGG
GAATAAGGGCGACACGGAAATGTTGAATACTCATACTCTTCCTTTTTCAATATTATTGAAGCATTTATCA
GGGTTATTGTCTCATGAGCGGATACATATTTGAATGTATTTAGAAAAATAAACAAATAGGGGTTCCGCGC
ACATTTCCCCGAAAAGTGCCACCTGGTCGACATTGATTATTGACTAGTAGTGGAGAATTCTGTACAAAAA
AGCAGGCTTTAAAGGAACCAATTCAGTCGACTGGATCCGGTACCAAGGTCGGGCAGGAAGAGGGCCTATT
TCCCATGATTCCTTCATATTTGCATATACGATACAAGGCTGTTAGAGAGATAATTAGAATTAATTTGACT
GTAAACACAAAGATATTAGTACAAAATACGTGACGTAGAAAGTAATAATTTCTTGGGTAGTTTGCAGTTT
TAAAATTATGTTTTAAAATGGACTATCATATGCTTACCGTAACTTGAAAGTATTTCGATTTCTTGGCTTT
ATATATCTTGTGGAAAGGACGAAACACCGATCGAGTTCGAGCCTGCGGGTTTTAGAGCTAGAAATAGCAA
GTTAAAATAAGGCTAGTCCGTTATCAACTTGAAAAAGTGGCACCGAGTCGGTGCTTTTTTTCTAGACCCA
GCTTTCTTGTACAAAGTTGGCATTATGCCCCCGGGCGCCAAGCTTGGCGTAATCATGGTCATAGCTGTTT
CCTGTGTGAAATTGTTATCCGCTCACAATTCCACACAACATACGAGCCGGAAGCATAAAGTGTAAAGCCT
GGGGTGCCTAATGAGTGAGCTAACTCACATTAATTGCGTTGCGCTCACTGCCCGCTTTCCAGTCGGGAAA
CCTGTCGTGCCAGCGGATCCGCATCTCAATTAGTCAGCAACCATAGTCCCGCCCCTAACTCCGCCCATCC
CGCCCCTAACTCCGCCCAGTTCCGCCCATTCTCCGCCCCATGGCTGACTAATTTTTTTTATTTATGCAGA
GGCCGAGGCCGCCTCGGCCTCTGAGCTATTCCAGAAGTAGTGAGGAGGCTTTTTTGGAGGCCTAGGCTTT
TGCAAAAAGCTAACTTGTTTATTGCAGCTTATAATGGTTACAAATAAAGCAATAGCATCACAAATTTCAC
AAATAAAGCATTTTTTTCACTGCATTCTAGTTGTGGTTTGTCCAAACTCATCAATGTATCTTATCATGTC
TGGATCCGCTGCATTAATGAATCGGCCAACGCGCGGGGAGAGGCGGTTTGCGTATTGGGCGCTCTTCCGC
TTCCTCGCTCACTGACTCGCTGCGCTCGGTCGTTCGGCTGCGGCGAGCGGTATCAGCTCACTCAAAGGCG
GTAATACGGTTATCCACAGAATCAGGGGATAACGCAGGAAAGAACATGTGAGCAAAAGGCCAGCAAAAGG
CCAGGAACCGTAAAAAGGCCGCGTTGCTGGCGTTTTTCCATAGGCTCCGCCCCCCTGACGAGCATCACAA
AAATCGACGCTCAAGTCAGAGGTGGCGAAACCCGACAGGACTATAAAGATACCAGGCGTTTCCCCCTGGA
AGCTCCCTCGTGCGCTCTCCTGTTCCGACCCTGCCGCTTACCGGATACCTGTCCGCCTTTCTCCCTTCGG
GAAGCGTGGCGCTTTCTCAATGCTCACGCTGTAGGTATCTCAGTTCGGTGTAGGTCGTTCGCTCCAAGCT
GGGCTGTGTGCACGAACCCCCCGTTCAGCCCGACCGCTGCGCCTTATCCGGTAACTATCGTCTTGAGTCC
AACCCGGTAAGACACGACTTATCGCCACTGGCAGCAGCCACTGGTAACAGGATTAGCAGAGCGAGGTATG
TAGGCGGTGCTACAGAGTTCTTGAAGTGGTGGCCTAACTACGGCTACACTAGAAGGACAGTATTTGGTAT
CTGCGCTCTG
Features (pLannotate 1.2.2; 16 found; start..end, strand, type, name):
    294..1154    -  CDS            AmpR: β-lactamase; bla; confers resistance to ampicillin, carbenicillin, and related antibiotics
   1155..1259    -  promoter       AmpR promoter: bla
   1289..1308    +  enhancer       CMV enhancer (fragment): human cytomegalovirus immediate early enhancer
   1321..1338    +  protein_bind   attB1 (fragment): mutant version of attB; recombination site for the Gateway® BP reaction BP Clonase™
   1390..1630    +  promoter       U6 promoter: RNA polymerase III promoter for human U6 snRNA
   1659..1734    +  misc_RNA       gRNA scaffold: guide RNA scaffold for the Streptococcus pyogenes CRISPR/Cas9 system
   1746..1767    -  protein_bind   attB2 (fragment): mutant version of attB; recombination site for the Gateway® BP reaction BP Clonase™
   1832..1848    -  protein_bind   lac operator: The lac repressor binds to the lac operator to inhibit transcription in E. coli. This inhibition can be relieved by adding lactose or isopropyl-β-D-thiogalactopyranoside (IPTG). lac repressor encoded by lacI
   1856..1886    -  promoter       lac promoter: promoter for the E. coli lac operon
   1901..1922    -  protein_bind   CAP binding site: CAP binding activates transcription in the presence of cAMP. E. coli catabolite activator protein
   1935..1974    -  CDS            lacI (fragment): lac repressor; lacI; The lac repressor binds to the lac operator to inhibit transcription in E. coli. This inhibition can be relieved by adding lactose or isopropyl-β-D-thiogalactopyranoside (IPTG).
   1981..2003    +  promoter       SV40 promoter (fragment): SV40 enhancer and early promoter
   2027..2162    +  rep_origin     SV40 ori: SV40 origin of replication
   2182..2316    +  polyA_signal   SV40 poly(A) signal: SV40 polyadenylation signal
   2318..2372    -  CDS            lacI (fragment): lac repressor; lacI; The lac repressor binds to the lac operator to inhibit transcription in E. coli. This inhibition can be relieved by adding lactose or isopropyl-β-D-thiogalactopyranoside (IPTG).
   2555..123     -  rep_origin     ori (across the origin): high-copy-number ColE1/pMB1/pBR322/pUC origin of replication
