>Addgene plasmid #113972 | sgiRFP1 | addgene full sequence | sequence record 222999 | Addgene NGS Result
TTTCTAGACCCAGCTTTCTTGTACAAAGTTGGCATTATGCCCCCGGGCGCCAAGCTTGGCGTAATCATGG
TCATAGCTGTTTCCTGTGTGAAATTGTTATCCGCTCACAATTCCACACAACATACGAGCCGGAAGCATAA
AGTGTAAAGCCTGGGGTGCCTAATGAGTGAGCTAACTCACATTAATTGCGTTGCGCTCACTGCCCGCTTT
CCAGTCGGGAAACCTGTCGTGCCAGCGGATCCGCATCTCAATTAGTCAGCAACCATAGTCCCGCCCCTAA
CTCCGCCCATCCCGCCCCTAACTCCGCCCAGTTCCGCCCATTCTCCGCCCCATGGCTGACTAATTTTTTT
TATTTATGCAGAGGCCGAGGCCGCCTCGGCCTCTGAGCTATTCCAGAAGTAGTGAGGAGGCTTTTTTGGA
GGCCTAGGCTTTTGCAAAAAGCTAACTTGTTTATTGCAGCTTATAATGGTTACAAATAAAGCAATAGCAT
CACAAATTTCACAAATAAAGCATTTTTTTCACTGCATTCTAGTTGTGGTTTGTCCAAACTCATCAATGTA
TCTTATCATGTCTGGATCCGCTGCATTAATGAATCGGCCAACGCGCGGGGAGAGGCGGTTTGCGTATTGG
GCGCTCTTCCGCTTCCTCGCTCACTGACTCGCTGCGCTCGGTCGTTCGGCTGCGGCGAGCGGTATCAGCT
CACTCAAAGGCGGTAATACGGTTATCCACAGAATCAGGGGATAACGCAGGAAAGAACATGTGAGCAAAAG
GCCAGCAAAAGGCCAGGAACCGTAAAAAGGCCGCGTTGCTGGCGTTTTTCCATAGGCTCCGCCCCCCTGA
CGAGCATCACAAAAATCGACGCTCAAGTCAGAGGTGGCGAAACCCGACAGGACTATAAAGATACCAGGCG
TTTCCCCCTGGAAGCTCCCTCGTGCGCTCTCCTGTTCCGACCCTGCCGCTTACCGGATACCTGTCCGCCT
TTCTCCCTTCGGGAAGCGTGGCGCTTTCTCATAGCTCACGCTGTAGGTATCTCAGTTCGGTGTAGGTCGT
TCGCTCCAAGCTGGGCTGTGTGCACGAACCCCCCGTTCAGCCCGACCGCTGCGCCTTATCCGGTAACTAT
CGTCTTGAGTCCAACCCGGTAAGACACGACTTATCGCCACTGGCAGCAGCCACTGGTAACAGGATTAGCA
GAGCGAGGTATGTAGGCGGTGCTACAGAGTTCTTGAAGTGGTGGCCTAACTACGGCTACACTAGAAGAAC
AGTATTTGGTATCTGCGCTCTGCTGAAGCCAGTTACCTTCGGAAAAAGAGTTGGTAGCTCTTGATCCGGC
AAACAAACCACCGCTGGTAGCGGTGGTTTTTTTGTTTGCAAGCAGCAGATTACGCGCAGAAAAAAAGGAT
CTCAAGAAGATCCTTTGATCTTTTCTACGGGGTCTGACGCTCAGTGGAACGAAAACTCACGTTAAGGGAT
TTTGGTCATGAGATTATCAAAAAGGATCTTCACCTAGATCCTTTTAAATTAAAAATGAAGTTTTAAATCA
ATCTAAAGTATATATGAGTAAACTTGGTCTGACAGTTACCAATGCTTAATCAGTGAGGCACCTATCTCAG
CGATCTGTCTATTTCGTTCATCCATAGTTGCCTGACTCCCCGTCGTGTAGATAACTACGATACGGGAGGG
CTTACCATCTGGCCCCAGTGCTGCAATGATACCGCGAGACCCACGCTCACCGGCTCCAGATTTATCAGCA
ATAAACCAGCCAGCCGGAAGGGCCGAGCGCAGAAGTGGTCCTGCAACTTTATCCGCCTCCATCCAGTCTA
TTAATTGTTGCCGGGAAGCTAGAGTAAGTAGTTCGCCAGTTAATAGTTTGCGCAACGTTGTTGCCATTGC
TACAGGCATCGTGGTGTCACGCTCGTCGTTTGGTATGGCTTCATTCAGCTCCGGTTCCCAACGATCAAGG
CGAGTTACATGATCCCCCATGTTGTGCAAAAAAGCGGTTAGCTCCTTCGGTCCTCCGATCGTTGTCAGAA
GTAAGTTGGCCGCAGTGTTATCACTCATGGTTATGGCAGCACTGCATAATTCTCTTACTGTCATGCCATC
CGTAAGATGCTTTTCTGTGACTGGTGAGTACTCAACCAAGTCATTCTGAGAATAGTGTATGCGGCGACCG
AGTTGCTCTTGCCCGGCGTCAATACGGGATAATACCGCGCCACATAGCAGAACTTTAAAAGTGCTCATCA
TTGGAAAACGTTCTTCGGGGCGAAAACTCTCAAGGATCTTACCGCTGTTGAGATCCAGTTCGATGTAACC
CACTCGTGCACCCAACTGATCTTCAGCATCTTTTACTTTCACCAGCGTTTCTGGGTGAGCAAAAACAGGA
AGGCAAAATGCCGCAAAAAAGGGAATAAGGGCGACACGGAAATGTTGAATACTCATACTCTTCCTTTTTC
AATATTATTGAAGCATTTATCAGGGTTATTGTCTCATGAGCGGATACATATTTGAATGTATTTAGAAAAA
TAAACAAATAGGGGTTCCGCGCACATTTCCCCGAAAAGTGCCACCTGGGTCGACATTGATTATTGACTAG
TAGTGGAGAATTCTGTACAAAAAAGCAGGCTTTAAAGGAACCAATTCAGTCGACTGGATCCGGTACCAAG
GTCGGGCAGGAAGAGGGCCTATTTCCCATGATTCCTTCATATTTGCATATACGATACAAGGCTGTTAGAG
AGATAATTAGAATTAATTTGACTGTAAACACAAAGATATTAGTACAAAATACGTGACGTAGAAAGTAATA
ATTTCTTGGGTAGTTTGCAGTTTTAAAATTATGTTTTAAAATGGACTATCATATGCTTACCGTAACTTGA
AAGTATTTCGATTTCTTGGCTTTATATATCTTGTGGAAAGGACGAAACACCGATCGAGTTCGAGCCTGCG
GGTTTTAGAGCTAGAAATAGCAAGTTAAAATAAGGCTAGTCCGTTATCAACTTGAAAAAGTGGCACCGAG
TCGGTGCTTTT
Features (pLannotate 1.2.2; 16 found; start..end, strand, type, name):
      8..29      -  protein_bind   attB2 (fragment): mutant version of attB; recombination site for the Gateway® BP reaction BP Clonase™
     94..110     -  protein_bind   lac operator: The lac repressor binds to the lac operator to inhibit transcription in E. coli. This inhibition can be relieved by adding lactose or isopropyl-β-D-thiogalactopyranoside (IPTG). lac repressor encoded by lacI
    118..148     -  promoter       lac promoter: promoter for the E. coli lac operon
    163..184     -  protein_bind   CAP binding site: CAP binding activates transcription in the presence of cAMP. E. coli catabolite activator protein
    197..236     -  CDS            lacI (fragment): lac repressor; lacI; The lac repressor binds to the lac operator to inhibit transcription in E. coli. This inhibition can be relieved by adding lactose or isopropyl-β-D-thiogalactopyranoside (IPTG).
    243..265     +  promoter       SV40 promoter (fragment): SV40 enhancer and early promoter
    289..424     +  rep_origin     SV40 ori: SV40 origin of replication
    444..578     +  polyA_signal   SV40 poly(A) signal: SV40 polyadenylation signal
    580..634     -  CDS            lacI (fragment): lac repressor; lacI; The lac repressor binds to the lac operator to inhibit transcription in E. coli. This inhibition can be relieved by adding lactose or isopropyl-β-D-thiogalactopyranoside (IPTG).
    817..1405    -  rep_origin     ori: high-copy-number ColE1/pMB1/pBR322/pUC origin of replication
   1576..2436    -  CDS            AmpR: β-lactamase; bla; confers resistance to ampicillin, carbenicillin, and related antibiotics
   2437..2541    -  promoter       AmpR promoter: bla
   2572..2591    +  enhancer       CMV enhancer (fragment): human cytomegalovirus immediate early enhancer
   2604..2621    +  protein_bind   attB1 (fragment): mutant version of attB; recombination site for the Gateway® BP reaction BP Clonase™
   2673..2913    +  promoter       U6 promoter: RNA polymerase III promoter for human U6 snRNA
   2942..3017    +  misc_RNA       gRNA scaffold: guide RNA scaffold for the Streptococcus pyogenes CRISPR/Cas9 system
