[The description below was written by a language model from this plasmid's Addgene catalogue record and pLannotate feature annotations shown in this document.]
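Description:
sgiRFP1 is a small mammalian CRISPR guide-expression plasmid that produces a single short guide RNA directed against the coding sequence of the near-infrared fluorescent protein iRFP670. The catalogue lists the backbone as pBR322 and the insert as having been introduced by TOPO cloning. It is maintained in E. coli at high copy through a ColE1/pMB1-type origin and selected with ampicillin via the bla (AmpR) gene and its native promoter. Both sequence records, one from the depositor and one from repository sequencing, are about 3.0 kb and carry the same set of features. The catalogue's "total vector size" of 430 bp therefore probably describes the insert cassette rather than the whole plasmid.

The functional payload is a human U6 RNA polymerase III promoter followed by a short gap that accommodates the synthetic iRFP670-targeting spacer, then the Streptococcus pyogenes Cas9 guide RNA scaffold. This cassette is flanked by fragments of attB1 and attB2 Gateway sites. The rest of the plasmid consists of backbone remnants: a lac promoter/operator with a CAP binding site, short lacI fragments, a fragmentary SV40 promoter with the SV40 origin and poly(A) signal, and a small piece of CMV enhancer. None of these appears to drive a separate mammalian gene.

No Cas9 coding sequence or mammalian selection marker is annotated, so the nuclease must be supplied from another construct. According to the associated publication, the plasmid was used in work on nonviral, poly(beta-amino ester) nanoparticle delivery of CRISPR-Cas9 plasmids for gene knockout and gene deletion. There, loss of iRFP670 signal would presumably serve as the readout of editing, although the record does not say so.
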