Addgene plasmid #113972: sgiRFP1
Purpose: Single short guide RNA targeting GATCGAGTTCGAGCCTGCGG in iRFP670 sequence
Depositing lab: Jordan Green. Depositing organization: Johns Hopkins University and School of Medicine. Publication: Poly(Beta-Amino Ester) Nanoparticles Enable Nonviral Delivery of CRISPR-Cas9 Plasmids for Gene Knockout and Gene Deletion. Rui Y, Varanasi M, Mendes S, Yamagata HM, Wilson DR, Green JJ. Mol Ther Nucleic Acids. 2020 Apr 21;20:661-672. doi: 10.1016/j.omtn.2020.04.005. PubMed 32380416.
Backbone
  Vector backbone: pBR322
  Backbone size w/o insert (bp): 2600
  Total vector size (bp): 430
  Vector type: Mammalian Expression, CRISPR
Growth in bacteria
  Bacterial resistance: Ampicillin, 100 μg/mL
  Growth temperature: 37°C
  Growth strain: DH5alpha
  Copy number: High Copy
Gene/Insert
  Gene/Insert name: iRFP670 sgRNA
  gRNA/shRNA sequence: ATCGAGTTCGAGCCTGCGG
  Species: Synthetic
  Promoter: U6
  Cloning method: TOPO Cloning
  Sequencing primers: 5′ CAGGGTTATTGTCTCATGAGCGGA; 3′ CCTGTGTGAAATTGTTATCCGCT
Terms and licenses: Academic/Nonprofit Terms; Industry Terms: Not Available to Industry
How to cite: sgiRFP1 was a gift from Jordan Green (Addgene plasmid # 113972 ; http://n2t.net/addgene:113972 ; RRID:Addgene_113972)
